>Addgene plasmid #190382 | JAB2514 | addgene full sequence | sequence record 389485 | Addgene Partial NGS Result
TGGCAGGATATATTGTGGTGTAAACAAATTGACGCTTAGACAACTTAATAACACATTGCGGACGTTTTTA
ATGTAATCAGCTTGCATGCCGGTCGATCTAGTAACATAGATGACACCGCGCGCGATAATTTATCCTAGTT
TGCGCGCTATATTTTGTTTTCTATCGCGTATTAAATGTATAATTGCGGGACTCTAATCATAAAAACCCAT
CTCATAAATAACGTCATGCATTACATGTTAATTATTACATGCTTAACGTAATTCAACAGAAATTATATGA
TAATCATCGCAAGACCGGCAACAGGATTCAATCTTAAGAAACTTTATTGCCAAATGTTTGAACGATCTGC
TTGACTCTAGGGGTCATCAGATTTCGGTGACGGGCAGGACCGGACGGGGCGGCACCGGCAGGCTGAAGTC
CAGCTGCCAGAAACCCACGTCATGCCAGTTCCCGTGCTTGAAGCCGGCCGCCCGCAGCATGCCGCGGGGG
GCATATCCGAGCGCCTCGTGCATGCGCACGCTCGGGTCGTTGGGCAGCCCGATGACAGCGACCACGCTCT
TGAAGCCCTGTGCCTCCAGGGACTTCAGCAGGTGGGTGTAGAGCGTGGAGCCCAGTCCCGTCCGCTGGTG
GCGGGGGGACACGTACACGGTCGACTCGGCCGTCCAGTCGTAGGCGTTGCGTGCCTTCCAGGGACCCGCG
TAGGCGATGCCGGCGACCTCGCCGTCCACCTCGGCGACGAGCCAGGGATAGCGCTCCCGCAGACGGACGA
GGTCGTCCGTCCACTCCTGCGGTTCCTGCGGCTCGGTACGGAAGTTGACCGTGCTTGTCTCGATGTAGTG
GTTGACGATGGTGCAGACCGCCGGCATGTCCGCCTCGGTGGCACGGCGGATGTCGGCCGGGCGTCGTTCT
GGGCTCATGGTAGATCCCCTCGATCGAGTTGAGAGTGAATATGAGACTCTAATTGGATACCGAGGGGAAT
TTATGGAACGTCAGTGGAGCATTTTTGACAAGAAATATTTGCTAGCTGATAGTGACCTTAGGCGACTTTT
GAACGCGCAATAATGGTTTCTGACGTATGTGCTTAGCTCATTAAACTCCAGAAACCCGCGGCTCAGTGGC
TCCTTCAACGTTGCGGTTCTGTCAGTTCCAAACGTAAAACGGCTTGTCCCGCGTCATCGGCGGGGGTCAT
AACGTGACTCCCTTAATTCTCCGCTCATGATCGATAACATGTCGACTATCGGACGAGCTCAAAGTTTAAC
GTGTGAAGACGTGCTTCTAATGTAGTTTAAACTGAAGGCGGGAAACGACAATCTGATCCAAGCTCAAGCT
AAGCTTGCATGCCTGCAGGATATCGTGGATCCAAGCTTGCCACGTGCCGCCACGTGCCGCCACGTGCCGC
CACGTGCCTCTAGAGGATCCATCTCCACTGACGTAAGGGATGACGCACAATCCCACTATCCTTCGCAAGA
CCCTTCCTCTATATAAGGAAGTTCATTTCATTTGGAGAGGACACGCTGGGATCCCCACCATGAGCCGGCT
GGACAAGAGCAAAGTGATCAACAGCGCCCTGGAACTGCTCAACGAAGTGGGCATCGAGGGCCTGACCACC
CGGAAGCTGGCTCAGAAACTGGGCGTGGAACAGCCCACCCTGTACTGGCACGTGAAGAACAAGAGAGCCC
TGCTGGACGCCCTGGCCATCGAGATGCTGGACCGGCACCACACCCACTTTTGCCCCCTGGAAGGCGAGAG
CTGGCAGGATTTCCTGCGGAACAACGCCAAGAGCTTCAGATGCGCTCTGCTGTCCCACCGGGATGGCGCC
AAAGTGCACCTGGGCACCAGACCTACCGAGAAGCAGTACGAGACACTGGAAAACCAGCTGGCCTTCCTGT
GCCAGCAGGGCTTCAGCCTGGAAAATGCCCTGTACGCCCTGAGCGCCGTGGGCCACTTTACACTGGGCTG
CGTGCTGGAAGATCAGGAACACCAGGTCGCCAAAGAGGAAAGAGAGACACCCACCACCGACAGCATGCCC
CCTCTGCTGAGACAGGCCATTGAGCTGTTCGATCATCAGGGCGCCGAGCCCGCCTTTCTGTTCGGCCTCG
AGCTGATCATCTGTGGCCTCGAAAAACAGCTGAAGTGCGAGTCCGGCAGCCCGAAGAAGAAGAGGAAGGT
TTAGTGTCGGTACGCTGAAATCACCAGTCTCTCTCTACAAATCTATCTCTCTCTATTTTCTCCATAAATA
ATGTGTGAGTAGTTTCCCGATAAGGGAAATTAGGGTTCTTATAGGGTTTCGCTCATGTGTTGAGCATATA
AGAAACCCTTAGTATGTATTTGTATTTGTAAAATACTTCTATCAATAAAATTTCTAATTCCTAAAACCAA
AATCCAGTACTAAAATCCAGATCGATGCTTGATACTACGTCTTCGGGCTAGAGCGGACTAGTTCTAGAGC
GGCCGCCACCGCGGTGGAGCTCCAGCTTTTGTTCCCTTTAGTGAGGGTTAATTGCGCGCTTGGCGTAATC
ATGGTCATAGCTGTTTCCTGTGTGAAATTGTTATCCGCTCACAATTCCACACAACATACGAGCCGGAAGC
ATAAAGTGTAAAGCCTGGGGTGCCTAATGAGTGAGCTAACTCACATTAATTGCGTTGCGCTCACTGCCCG
CTTTCCAGTCGGGAAACCTGTCGTGCCAGCTGCATTAATGAATCGGCCAACGCGCGGGGAGAGGCGGTTT
GCGTATTGGGCGCTCTTCCGCTTCCTCGCTCACTGACTCGCTGCGCTCGGTCGTTCGGCTGCGGCGAGCG
GTATCAGCTCACTCAAAGGCGGTAATACGGTTATCCACAGAATCAGGGGATAACGCAGGAAAGAACATGA
AGGCCTTGACAGGATATATTGGCGGGTAAACTAAGTCGCTGTATGTGTTTGTTTGAGATCTCATGTGAGC
AAAAGGCCAGCAAAAGGCCAGGAACCGTAAAAAGGCCGCGTTGCTGGCGTTTTTCCATAGGCTCCGCCCC
CCTGACGAGCATCACAAAAATCGACGCTCAAGTCAGAGGTGGCGAAACCCGACAGGACTATAAAGATACC
AGGCGTTTCCCCCTGGAAGCTCCCTCGTGCGCTCTCCTGTTCCGACCCTGCCGCTTACCGGATACCTGTC
CGCCTTTCTCCCTTCGGGAAGCGTGGCGCTTTCTCATAGCTCACGCTGTAGGTATCTCAGTTCGGTGTAG
GTCGTTCGCTCCAAGCTGGGCTGTGTGCACGAACCCCCCGTTCAGCCCGACCGCTGCGCCTTATCCGGTA
ACTATCGTCTTGAGTCCAACCCGGTAAGACACGACTTATCGCCACTGGCAGCAGCCACTGGTAACAGGAT
TAGCAGAGCGAGGTATGTAGGCGGTGCTACAGAGTTCTTGAAGTGGTGGCCTAACTACGGCTACACTAGA
AGAACAGTATTTGGTATCTGTGCTCTGCTGAAGCCAGTTACCTTCGGAAGAAGAGTTGGTAGCTCTTGAT
CCGGCAAACAAACCACCGCTGGTAGCGGTGGTTTTTTTGTTTGCAAGCAGCAGATTACGCGCAGAAAAAA
AGGATCTCAAGAAGATCCTTTGATCTTTTCTACGGGGTCTGACGCTCAGTGGAACGAAAACTCACGTTAA
GGGATTTTGGTCATGAATTCTTGTTAGACATTATTTGCCGACTACCTTGGTGATCTCGCCTTTCACGTAG
TGAACAAATTCTTCCAACTGATCTGCGCGCGAGGCCAAGCGATCTTCTTGTCCAAGATAAGCCTGCCTAG
CTTCAAGTATGACGGGCTGATACTGGGCCGGCAGGCGCTCCATTGCCCAGTCGGCAGCGACATCCTTCGG
CGCGATTTTGCCGGTTACTGCGCTGTACCAAATGCGGGACAACGTAAGCACTACATTTCGCTCATCGCCA
GCCCAGTCGGGCGGCGAGTTCCATAGCGTTAAGGTTTCATTTAGCGCCTCAAATAGATCCTGTTCAGGAA
CCGGATCAAAGAGTTCCTCCGCCGCTGGACCTACCAAGGCAACGCTATGTTCTCTTGCTTTTGTCAGCAA
GATAGCCAGATCAATGTCGATCGTGGCTGGCTCGAAGATACCTGCAAGAATGTCATTGCGCTGCCATTCT
CCAAATTGCAGTTCGCGCTTAGCTGGATAACGCCACGGAATGATGTCGTCGTGCACAACAATGGTGACTT
CTACAGCGCGGAGAATCTCGCTCTCTCCAGGGGAAGCCGAAGTTTCCAAAAGGTCGTTGATCAAAGCTCG
CCGCGTTGTTTCATCAAGCCTTACGGTCACCGTAACCAGCAAATCAATATCACTGTGTGGCTTCAGGCCG
CCATCCACTGCGGAGCCGTACAAATGTACGGCCAGCAACGTCGGTTCGAGATGGCGCTCGATGACGCCAA
CTACCTCTGATAGTTGAGTCGATACTTCGGCGATCACCGCTTCCCTCATGATGTTTAACTCCTGAATTAA
GCCGCGCCGCGAAGCGGTGTCGGCTTGAATGAATTGTTAGGCGTCATCCTGTGCTCCCGAGAACCAGTAC
CAGTACATCGCTGTTTCGTTCGAGACTTGAGGTCTAGTTTTATACGTGAACAGGTCAATGCCGCCGAGAG
TAAAGCCACATTTTGCGTACAAATTGCAGGCAGGTACATTGTTCGTTTGTGCCATGATGATATATTTTTA
TCTTGTGCAATGTAACATCAGAGATTTTGAGACACAACGTGGCTTTGTTGAATAAATCGAACTTTTGCTG
AGTTGAAGGATCAGATCACGCATCTTCCCGACAACGCAGACCGTTCCGTGGCAAAGCAAAAGTTCAAAAT
CACCAACTGGTCCACCTACAACAAAGCTCTCATCAACCGTGGCTCCCTCACTTTCTGGCTGGATGATGGG
GCGATTCAGGAGATCCCCATCCAACAGCCCGCCGTCGAGCGGGCTTTTTTATCCCCGGAAGCCTGTGGAT
AGAGGGTAGTTATCCACGTGAAACCGCTAATGCCCCGCAAAGCCTTGATTCACGGGGCTTTCCGGCCCGC
TCCAAAAACTATCCACGTGAAATCGCTAATCAGGGTACGTGAAATCGCTAATCGGAGTACGTGAAATCGC
TAATAAGGTCACGTGAAATCGCTAATCAAAAAGGCACGTGAGAACGCTAATAGCCCTTTCAGATCAACAG
CTTGCAAACACCCCTCGCTCCGGCAAGTAGTTACAGCAAGTAGTATGTTCAATTAGCTTTTCAATTATGA
ATATATATATCAATTATTGGTCGCCCTTGGCTTGTGGACAATGCGCTACGCGCACCGGCTCCGCCCGTGG
ACAACCGCAAGCGGTTGCCCACCGTCGAGCGCCTTTGCCCACAACCCGGCGGCCGGCCGCAACAGATCGT
TTTATAAATTTTTTTTTTTGAAAAAGAAAAAGCCCGAAAGGCGGCAACCTCTCGGGCTTCTGGATTTCCG
ATCCCCGGAATTAGACTCTGGCTGCCTGTATCGAGTGGTGATTTTGTGCCGAGCTGCCGGTCGGGGAGCT
GTTGGCTGGCTGG
Features (pLannotate 1.2.2; 22 found; start..end, strand, type, name):
      1..25      +  misc_feature   LB T-DNA repeat: left border repeat from nopaline C58 T-DNA
     95..347     -  terminator     NOS terminator: nopaline synthase terminator and poly(A) signal
    370..918     -  CDS            bar: PAT_STRHY - Experimental evidence at protein level: Swiss-Prot protein existence level 1. Inactivates phosphinothricin (PPT) by transfer of an acetyl group from acetyl CoA. Can also acetylate demethylphosphinothricin but not PTT or glutamate. This enzyme is an effector of phosphinothricin tripeptide (PTT or bialaphos) resistance. From Streptomyces hygroscopicus. Introduced by genetic manipulation and expressed in glufosinate-tolerant maize by Dekalb Genetics.
    960..1139    -  promoter       NOS promoter: nopaline synthase promoter
   1331..1349    -  misc_feature   MCS (fragment): pUC18/19 multiple cloning site
   1421..1466    +  promoter       35SPPDK promoter (fragment): hybrid promoter consisting of the cauliflower mosaic virus 35S enhancer fused to the maize C4PPDK basal promoter (Yoo et al., 2007)
   1465..1511    +  promoter       minimal CaMV 35S promoter: minimal 35S promoter from cauliflower mosaic virus
   1530..2150    +  CDS            tetR: TETR2_ECOLX - Experimental evidence at protein level: Swiss-Prot protein existence level 1. TetR is the repressor of the tetracycline resistance element; its N-terminal region forms a helix-turn-helix structure and binds DNA. Binding of tetracycline to TetR reduces the repressor affinity for the tetracycline resistance gene (tetA) promoter operator sites. From Escherichia coli.
   2227..2403    +  polyA_signal   CaMV poly(A) signal: cauliflower mosaic virus polyadenylation signal
   2437..2472    -  misc_feature   MCS (fragment): pBluescript multiple cloning site
   2485..2503    -  promoter       T3 promoter: promoter for bacteriophage T3 RNA polymerase
   2548..2564    -  protein_bind   lac operator: The lac repressor binds to the lac operator to inhibit transcription in E. coli. This inhibition can be relieved by adding lactose or isopropyl-β-D-thiogalactopyranoside (IPTG). lac repressor encoded by lacI
   2572..2602    -  promoter       lac promoter: promoter for the E. coli lac operon
   2617..2638    -  protein_bind   CAP binding site: CAP binding activates transcription in the presence of cAMP. E. coli catabolite activator protein
   2651..2743    -  CDS            lacI (fragment): lac repressor; lacI; The lac repressor binds to the lac operator to inhibit transcription in E. coli. This inhibition can be relieved by adding lactose or isopropyl-β-D-thiogalactopyranoside (IPTG).
   2745..2869    -  rep_origin     RSF ori (fragment): Plasmids containing the RSF 1030 origin of replication can be propagated in E. coli cells that contain additional plasmids with compatible origins.
   2877..2901    +  misc_feature   RB T-DNA repeat: right border repeat from nopaline C58 T-DNA
   2992..3580    -  rep_origin     ori: high-copy-number ColE1/pMB1/pBR322/pUC origin of replication
   3674..4459    -  CDS            aadA: S3AD_SHIFL - Experimental evidence at protein level: Swiss-Prot protein existence level 1. Mediates bacterial resistance to the antibiotics streptomycin and spectinomycin. From Shigella flexneri.
   4520..4669    -  CDS            sat-1 (fragment): STA_ECOLX - Protein inferred from homology: Swiss-Prot protein existence level 3. Involved in resistance to streptothricin, a broad-spectrum antibiotic produced by streptomycetes (PubMed:1850404). Detoxifies streptothricin via acetylation of the beta amino group of the first beta-lysyl moiety of streptothricin (By similarity). From Escherichia coli.
   4811..4909    +  CDS            TRA2_ECOLX (fragment): Protein predicted: Swiss-Prot protein existence level 4. Required for transposition of transposon Tn903. From Escherichia coli.
   4917..5352    +  rep_origin     pSa ori: origin of replication from bacterial plasmid pSa
