[The description below was written by a language model from this plasmid's Addgene catalogue record and pLannotate feature annotations shown in this document.]
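Description:
JAB2514 is a plant expression binary vector built on the JAB2121 backbone, one of a set of plasmids supplying parts for building synthetic genetic circuits in eudicot plants. The annotated sequence (about 5.5 kb, from a record labelled as a partial NGS result) shows a compact T-DNA architecture. Nopaline-type left and right border repeats flank the payload. Outside the borders lie a high-copy ColE1/pUC-type origin for propagation in E. coli, a pSa origin, which typically supports replication in Agrobacterium when helper replication functions are provided, and the aadA gene conferring spectinomycin/streptomycin resistance, matching the catalogued spectinomycin selection.

Within the T-DNA there are two expression units. Next to the left border, a NOS promoter drives the bar gene (phosphinothricin acetyltransferase) with a NOS terminator, providing glufosinate/bialaphos selection of transformed plants. The circuit part itself is recorded as proG1090::TetR-NLS_19St: the synthetic G1090 promoter driving the E. coli TetR repressor fused to a nuclear localization signal. The automated annotation does not recognise G1090 or the NLS by name. It detects only short matches to a 35S-derived hybrid promoter and a minimal CaMV 35S core promoter just upstream of the tetR coding sequence, and a CaMV polyadenylation signal downstream, which probably corresponds to the terminator implied by the "19St" part of the name. Small remnants of cloning-vector sequence (MCS fragments, T3 and lac promoter elements, lacI and RSF ori fragments) sit near the right border and appear to be incidental.

The construct is intended to express nuclear-targeted TetR in plant cells as a repressor component, which would act on promoters carrying tet operator sites supplied by other circuit parts. The associated work applied such circuits to reprogramming gene expression in plant roots.
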