Addgene plasmid #190382: JAB2514
Purpose: Plasmids encode parts for syntetic genetic circuit construction in eudicot plants (proG1090::TetR-NLS_19St)
Depositing lab: Jennifer Brophy & Jose Dinneny. Depositing organization: Stanford University. Publication: Synthetic genetic circuits as a means of reprogramming plant roots. Brophy JAN, Magallon KJ, Duan L, Zhong V, Ramachandran P, Kniazev K, Dinneny JR. Science. 2022 Aug 12;377(6607):747-751. doi: 10.1126/science.abo4326. Epub 2022 Aug 11. PubMed 35951698.
Backbone
  Vector backbone: JAB2121
  Vector type: Plant Expression
Growth in bacteria
  Bacterial resistance: Spectinomycin, 50 μg/mL
  Growth temperature: 37°C
  Growth strain: DH5alpha
  Copy number: High Copy
Gene/Insert
  Gene/Insert name: proG1090::TetR-NLS_19St
  Species: Synthetic
  Cloning method: Restriction Enzyme; 5′ cloning site unknown (unknown if destroyed)
Terms and licenses: Academic/Nonprofit Terms; Industry Terms: Not Available to Industry
Depositor comments: Please see the fully annotated sequence linked the "Supplemental Documents" section. Please visit https://www.biorxiv.org/content/10.1101/2022.02.02.478917v1 for bioRxiv preprint.
How to cite: JAB2514 was a gift from Jennifer Brophy & Jose Dinneny (Addgene plasmid # 190382 ; http://n2t.net/addgene:190382 ; RRID:Addgene_190382)
